>Addgene plasmid #162437 | Lyn-YFP-FKBP1N | addgene full sequence | sequence record 319795 | Addgene NGS Result
TAGTTATTAATAGTAATCAATTACGGGGTCATTAGTTCATAGCCCATATATGGAGTTCCGCGTTACATAA
CTTACGGTAAATGGCCCGCCTGGCTGACCGCCCAACGACCCCCGCCCATTGACGTCAATAATGACGTATG
TTCCCATAGTAACGCCAATAGGGACTTTCCATTGACGTCAATGGGTGGAGTATTTACGGTAAACTGCCCA
CTTGGCAGTACATCAAGTGTATCATATGCCAAGTACGCCCCCTATTGACGTCAATGACGGTAAATGGCCC
GCCTGGCATTATGCCCAGTACATGACCTTATGGGACTTTCCTACTTGGCAGTACATCTACGTATTAGTCA
TCGCTATTACCATGGTGATGCGGTTTTGGCAGTACATCAATGGGCGTGGATAGCGGTTTGACTCACGGGG
ATTTCCAAGTCTCCACCCCATTGACGTCAATGGGAGTTTGTTTTGGCACCAAAATCAACGGGACTTTCCA
AAATGTCGTAACAACTCCGCCCCATTGACGCAAATGGGCGGTAGGCGTGTACGGTGGGAGGTCTATATAA
GCAGAGCTGGTTTAGTGAACCGTCAGATCCGCTAGCGCCACCATGGGATGTATAAAATCAAAAGGGAAAG
ACAGCGCGGATAGTGCTGGTGGTTTACCGGTCGCCACCATGGTGAGCAAGGGCGAGGAGCTGTTCACCGG
GGTGGTGCCCATCCTGGTCGAGCTGGACGGCGACGTAAACGGCCACAAGTTCAGCGTGTCCGGCGAGGGC
GAGGGCGATGCCACCTACGGCAAGCTGACCCTGAAGTTCATCTGCACCACCGGCAAGCTGCCCGTGCCCT
GGCCCACCCTCGTGACCACCTTCGGCTACGGCCTGCAGTGCTTCGCCCGCTACCCCGACCACATGAAGCA
GCACGACTTCTTCAAGTCCGCCATGCCCGAAGGCTACGTCCAGGAGCGCACCATCTTCTTCAAGGACGAC
GGCAACTACAAGACCCGCGCCGAGGTGAAGTTCGAGGGCGACACCCTGGTGAACCGCATCGAGCTGAAGG
GCATCGACTTCAAGGAGGACGGCAACATCCTGGGGCACAAGCTGGAGTACAACTACAACAGCCACAACGT
CTATATCATGGCCGACAAGCAGAAGAACGGCATCAAGGTGAACTTCAAGATCCGCCACAACATCGAGGAC
GGCAGCGTGCAGCTCGCCGACCACTACCAGCAGAACACCCCCATTGGCGACGGCCCCGTGCTGCTGCCCG
ACAACCACTACCTGAGCTACCAGTCCGCCCTGAGCAAAGACCCCAACGAGAAGCGCGATCACATGGTCCT
GCTGGAGTTCGTGACCGCCGCCGGGATCACTCTCGGCATGGACGAGCTGTACAAGTCCGGACTCAGATCT
CGAGCTCAAGCTTCGAATTCTGCAGTCGACAGTGCTGGTGGTAGTGCTGGTGGTAGTGCTGGTGGTAGTG
CTGGTGGTAGTGCTGGTGGTGGTACCGGAGTGCAGGTGGAAACCATCTCCCCAGGAGACGGGCGCACCTT
CCCCAAGCGCGGCCAGACCTGCGTGGTGCACTACACCGGGATGCTTGAATAGGGATCCACCGGATCTAGA
TAACTGATCATAATCAGCCATACCACATTTGTAGAGGTTTTACTTGCTTTAAAAAACCTCCCACACCTCC
CCCTGAACCTGAAACATAAAATGAATGCAATTGTTGTTGTTAACTTGTTTATTGCAGCTTATAATGGTTA
CAAATAAAGCAATAGCATCACAAATTTCACAAATAAAGCATTTTTTTCACTGCATTCTAGTTGTGGTTTG
TCCAAACTCATCAATGTATCTTAAGGCGTAAATTGTAAGCGTTAATATTTTGTTAAAATTCGCGTTAAAT
TTTTGTTAAATCAGCTCATTTTTTAACCAATAGGCCGAAATCGGCAAAATCCCTTATAAATCAAAAGAAT
AGACCGAGATAGGGT
[37 nt withheld, positions 1976-2012]
AAAGAACGTGGACTCCAACGTCAAAGG
[49 nt withheld, positions 2040-2088]
T
[91 nt withheld, positions 2090-2180]
G
[124 nt withheld, positions 2182-2305]
CAGGTGGCACTTTTCGGGGAAATGTGCGCGGAACCCCTATTTGTTTATTTTTCTAAATACATTCAAATAT
GTATCCGCTCATGAGACAATAACCCTGATAAATGCTTCAATAATATTGAAAAAGGAAGAGTCCTGAGGCG
GAAAGAACCAGCTGTGGAATGTGTGTCAGTTAGGGTGTGGAAAGTCCCCAGGCTCCCCAGCAGGCAGAAG
TATGCAAAGCATGCATCTCAATTAGTCAGCAACCAGGTGTGGAAAGTCCCCAGGCTCCCCAGCAGGCAGA
AGTATGCAAAGCATGCATCTCAATTAGTCAGCAACCATAGTCCCGCCCCTAACTCCGCCCATCCCGCCCC
TAACTCCGCCCAGTTCCGCCCATTCTCCGCCCCATGGCTGACTAATTTTTTTTATTTATGCAGAGGCCGA
GGCCGCCTCGGCCTCTGAGCTATTCCAGAAGTAGTGAGGAGGCTTTTTTGGAGGCCTAGGCTTTTGCAAA
GATCGATCAAGAGACAGGATGAGGATCGTTTCGCATGATTGAACAAGATGGATTGCACGCAGGTTCTCCG
GCCGCTTGGGTGGAGAGGCTATTCGGCTATGACTGGGCACAACAGACAATCGGCTGCTCTGATGCCGCCG
TGTTCCGGCTGTCAGCGCAGGGGCGCCCGGTTCTTTTTGTCAAGACCGACCTGTCCGGTGCCCTGAATGA
ACTGCAAGACGAGGCAGCGCGGCTATCGTGGCTGGCCACGACGGGCGTTCCTTGCGCAGCTGTGCTCGAC
GTTGTCACTGAAGCGGGAAGGGACTGGCTGCTATTGGGCGAAGTGCCGGGGCAGGATCTCCTGTCATCTC
ACCTTGCTCCTGCCGAGAAAGTATCCATCATGGCTGATGCAATGCGGCGGCTGCATACGCTTGATCCGGC
TACCTGCCCATTCGACCACCAAGCGAAACATCGCATCGAGCGAGCACGTACTCGGATGGAAGCCGGTCTT
GTCGATCAGGATGATCTGGACGAAGAGCATCAGGGGCTCGCGCCAGCCGAACTGTTCGCCAGGCTCAAGG
CGAGCATGCCCGACGGCGAGGATCTCGTCGTGACCCATGGCGATGCCTGCTTGCCGAATATCATGGTGGA
AAATGGCCGCTTTTCTGGATTCATCGACTGTGGCCGGCTGGGTGTGGCGGACCGCTATCAGGACATAGCG
TTGGCTACCCGTGATATTGCTGAAGAGCTTGGCGGCGAATGGGCTGACCGCTTCCTCGTGCTTTACGGTA
TCGCCGCTCCCGATTCGCAGCGCATCGCCTTCTATCGCCTTCTTGACGAGTTCTTCTGAGCGGGACTCTG
GGGTTCGAAATGACCGACCAAGCGACGCCCAACCTGCCATCACGAGATTTCGATTCCACCGCCGCCTTCT
ATGAAAGGTTGGGCTTCGGAATCGTTTTCCGGGACGCCGGCTGGATGATCCTCCAGCGCGGGGATCTCAT
GCTGGAGTTCTTCGCCCACCCTAGGGGGAGGCTAACTGAAACACGGAAGGAGACAATACCGGAAGGAACC
CGCGCTATGACGGCAATAAAAAGACAGAATAAAACGCACGGTGTTGGGTCGTTTGTTCATAAACGCGGGG
TTCGGTCCCAGGGCTGGCACTCTGTCGATACCCCACCGAGACCCCATTGGGGCCAATACGCCCGCGTTTC
TTCCTTTTCCCCACCCCACCCCCCAAGTTCGGGTGAAGGCCCAGGGCTCGCAGCCAACGTCGGGGCGGCA
GGCCCTGCCATAGCCTCAGGTTACTCATATATACTTTAGATTGATTTAAAACTTCATTTTTAATTTAAAA
GGATCTAGGTGAAGATCCTTTTTGATAATCTCATGACCAAAATCCCTTAACGTGAGTTTTCGTTCCACTG
AGCGTCAGACCCCGTAGAAAAGATCAAAGGATCTTCTTGAGATCCTTTTTTTCTGCGCGTAATCTGCTGC
TTGCAAACAAAAAAACCACCGCTACCAGCGGTGGTTTGTTTGCCGGATCAAGAGCTACCAACTCTTTTTC
CGAAGGTAACTGGCTTCAGCAGAGCGCAGATACCAAATACTGTTCTTCTAGTGTAGCCGTAGTTAGGCCA
CCACTTCAAGAACTCTGTAGCACCGCCTACATACCTCGCTCTGCTAATCCTGTTACCAGTGGCTGCTGCC
AGTGGCGATAAGTCGTGTCTTACCGGGTTGGACTCAAGACGATAGTTACCGGATAAGGCGCAGCGGTCGG
GCTGAACGGGGGGTTCGTGCACACAGCCCAGCTTGGAGCGAACGACCTACACCGAACTGAGATACCTACA
GCGTGAGCTATGAGAAAGCGCCACGCTTCCCGAAGGGAGAAAGGCGGACAGGTATCCGGTAAGCGGCAGG
GTCGGAACAGGAGAGCGCACGAGGGAGCTTCCAGGGGGAAACGCCTGGTATCTTTATAGTCCTGTCGGGT
TTCGCCACCTCTGACTTGAGCGTCGATTTTTGTGATGCTCGTCAGGGGGGCGGAGCCTATGGAAAAACGC
CAGCAACGCGGCCTTTTTACGGTTCCTGGCCTTTTGCTGGCCTTTTGCTCACATGTTCTTTCCTGCGTTA
TCCCCTGATTCTGTGGATAACCGTATTACCGCCATGCAT
Features (pLannotate 1.2.2; 15 found; start..end, strand, type, name):
     61..364     +  enhancer       CMV enhancer: human cytomegalovirus immediate early enhancer
    365..568     +  promoter       CMV promoter: human cytomegalovirus (CMV) immediate early promoter
    669..1385    +  CDS            EYFP: EYFP is a basic (constitutively fluorescent) green/yellow fluorescent protein published in 1996, derived from Aequorea victoria. It is reported to be a very rapidly-maturing weak dimer with high acid sensitivity.
   1386..1430    +  misc_feature   MCS (fragment): multiple cloning site
   1497..1589    +  CDS            FKBP-M (fragment): dimeric F36M mutant of FK506-binding protein FKBP12 dimerization can be reversed by ligand binding
   1615..1699    +  CDS            large T antigen (fragment): large T antigen from SV40 (simian virus 40)
   1722..1843    +  polyA_signal   SV40 poly(A) signal: SV40 polyadenylation signal
   1877..2305    -  rep_origin     f1 ori (sequence partly withheld): f1 bacteriophage origin of replication; arrow indicates direction of (+) strand synthesis
   2332..2436    +  promoter       AmpR promoter: bla
   2438..2795    +  promoter       SV40 promoter: SV40 enhancer and early promoter
   2830..3624    +  CDS            NeoR/KanR: aminoglycoside phosphotransferase from Tn5; aph(3')-II (or nptII); confers resistance to neomycin, kanamycin, and G418 (Geneticin®)
   3645..3797    +  CDS            ble (fragment): BLE_KLEPN - Experimental evidence at protein level: Swiss-Prot protein existence level 1. Binding protein with a strong affinity to the bleomycin family of antibiotics. Binds to CL990; an antimitotic-antibiotic compound. From Klebsiella pneumoniae.
   3856..3903    +  polyA_signal   HSV TK poly(A) signal: herpes simplex virus thymidine kinase polyadenylation signal (Cole and Stacy, 1985)
   3994..4010    -  polyA_signal   bGH poly(A) signal (fragment): bovine growth hormone polyadenylation signal
   4232..4820    +  rep_origin     ori: high-copy-number ColE1/pMB1/pBR322/pUC origin of replication
