[The description below was written by a language model from this plasmid's Addgene catalogue record and pLannotate feature annotations shown in this document.]
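Description:
Lyn-YFP-FKBP1N is a mammalian expression plasmid built on a Clontech C1-type fluorescent-protein backbone and supplied as one component of a chemically induced trimerization (CIT) system. It replicates in E. coli from a high-copy ColE1/pUC-type origin and also carries an f1 origin. A single NeoR/KanR (Tn5 aminoglycoside phosphotransferase) gene sits behind tandem bacterial (bla) and SV40 early promoters and is terminated by the HSV TK polyadenylation signal. It therefore confers kanamycin resistance in bacteria and can confer G418 resistance in transfected mammalian cells. The short ble, bGH poly(A) and SV40 large T antigen fragments in the feature table appear to be partial matches to backbone sequence rather than functional elements.

The payload is a synthetic fusion driven by the CMV immediate-early enhancer and promoter and terminated by the SV40 poly(A) signal. EYFP is annotated as the reporter. About 100 nt lie between the promoter and EYFP, and this stretch is unannotated. The construct name implies that it holds a Lyn-derived sequence, and such motifs are commonly used to anchor proteins at the plasma membrane, though the record does not describe it. Downstream of EYFP, past remnants of the multiple cloning site, the insert cloned between KpnI and SalI gives only a short partial match to FKBP12. This fits the "FKBP1N" name, which suggests an N-terminal fragment of a split FKBP rather than the full domain, but the record does not define the fragment boundaries. It also does not name the partner constructs or the inducing ligand. The likely use is as a fluorescent, localized anchor component that joins with the other CIT parts when the chemical inducer is added in live cells.
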