Addgene plasmid #162437: Lyn-YFP-FKBP1N
Purpose: for use in CIT (chemically induced trimerization) system
Depositing lab: Takanari Inoue. Publication: Rational design and implementation of a chemically inducible heterotrimerization system. Wu HD, Kikuchi M, Dagliyan O, Aragaki AK, Nakamura H, Dokholyan NV, Umehara T, Inoue T. Nat Methods. 2020 Sep;17(9):928-936. doi: 10.1038/s41592-020-0913-x. Epub 2020 Aug 3. PubMed 32747768.
Backbone
  Vector backbone: C1
  Backbone manufacturer: Clontech
  Vector type: Mammalian Expression
Growth in bacteria
  Bacterial resistance: Kanamycin, 50 μg/mL
  Growth temperature: 37°C
  Growth strain: DH5alpha
  Copy number: High Copy
Gene/Insert
  Gene/Insert name: Lyn-YFP-FKBP1N
  Species: Synthetic
  Promoter: CMV
  Cloning method: Restriction Enzyme; 5′ cloning site KpnI (not destroyed); 3′ cloning site SalI (not destroyed)
  Sequencing primers: 5′ CATGGTCCTGCTGGAGTTCGTG; 3′ GAAATTTGTGATGCTATTGC
Terms and licenses: Academic/Nonprofit Terms; Industry Terms: Not Available to Industry
How to cite: Lyn-YFP-FKBP1N was a gift from Takanari Inoue (Addgene plasmid # 162437 ; http://n2t.net/addgene:162437 ; RRID:Addgene_162437)
