>Addgene plasmid #162437 | Lyn-YFP-FKBP1N | depositor partial sequence | sequence record 315003 | complete coding sequence
GCCACCATGGGATGTATAAAATCAAAAGGGAAAGACAGCGCGGATAGTGCTGGTGGTTTACCGGTCGCCA
CCATGGTGAGCAAGGGCGAGGAGCTGTTCACCGGGGTGGTGCCCATCCTGGTCGAGCTGGACGGCGACGT
AAACGGCCACAAGTTCAGCGTGTCCGGCGAGGGCGAGGGCGATGCCACCTACGGCAAGCTGACCCTGAAG
TTCATCTGCACCACCGGCAAGCTGCCCGTGCCCTGGCCCACCCTCGTGACCACCTTCGGCTACGGCCTGC
AGTGCTTCGCCCGCTACCCCGACCACATGAAGCAGCACGACTTCTTCAAGTCCGCCATGCCCGAAGGCTA
CGTCCAGGAGCGCACCATCTTCTTCAAGGACGACGGCAACTACAAGACCCGCGCCGAGGTGAAGTTCGAG
GGCGACACCCTGGTGAACCGCATCGAGCTGAAGGGCATCGACTTCAAGGAGGACGGCAACATCCTGGGGC
ACAAGCTGGAGTACAACTACAACAGCCACAACGTCTATATCATGGCCGACAAGCAGAAGAACGGCATCAA
GGTGAACTTCAAGATCCGCCACAACATCGAGGACGGCAGCGTGCAGCTCGCCGACCACTACCAGCAGAAC
ACCCCCATCGGCGACGGCCCCGTGCTGCTGCCCGACAACCACTACCTGAGCTACCAGTCCGCCCTGAGCA
AAGACCCCAACGAGAAGCGCGATCACATGGTCCTGCTGGAGTTCGTGACCGCCGCCGGGATCACTCTCGG
CATGGACGAGCTGTACAAGTCCGGACTCAGATCTCGAGCTCAAGCTTCGAATTCTGCAGTCGACAGTGCT
GGTGGTAGTGCTGGTGGTAGTGCTGGTGGTAGTGCTGGTGGTAGTGCTGGTGGTGGTACCGGAGTGCAGG
TGGAAACCATCTCCCCAGGAGACGGGCGCACCTTCCCCAAGCGCGGCCAGACCTGCGTGGTGCACTACAC
CGGGATGCTTGAATAG
